Addgene plasmid #189671: His8OphMADeltaC6-18mer.
Purpose: His8 tagged OphMADeltaC6 with TEV cleavable C-terminus to generate truncated 18merTr and 15mer peptides
Depositing lab: Markus Künzler & James Naismith. Depositing organization: ETH Zurich (Swiss Federal Institute of Technology). Publication: Molecular basis for the enzymatic macrocyclization of multiply backbone N-methylated peptides. Emmanuel Matabaro, Haigang Song, Fabio Gherlone, Lukas Sonderegger, Andrew Giltrap, Sam Liver, Alvar Gossert, Markus Künzler, James H Naismith. bioRxiv 2022.07.21.500988 10.1101/2022.07.21.500988.
Backbone
  Vector backbone: pET24
  Vector type: Bacterial Expression
Growth in bacteria
  Bacterial resistance: Kanamycin, 50 μg/mL
  Growth temperature: 37°C
  Growth strain: DH5alpha
  Copy number: High Copy
Gene/Insert
  Gene/Insert name: His8OphMA∆C6-TEV18mer
  Species: Synthetic
  Tag / fusion protein: His8 tagged
Resource information
  A portion of this plasmid was derived from a plasmid made by: We got it from Markus Kunzler lab from ETH.
Terms and licenses: Academic/Nonprofit Terms; Industry Terms: Not Available to Industry
Depositor comments: Please visit https://www.biorxiv.org/content/10.1101/2022.07.21.500988v2 for bioRxiv preprint.
How to cite: His8OphMADeltaC6-18mer. was a gift from Markus Künzler & James Naismith (Addgene plasmid # 189671 ; http://n2t.net/addgene:189671 ; RRID:Addgene_189671)
