[The description below was written by a language model from this plasmid's Addgene catalogue record and pLannotate feature annotations shown in this document.]
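Description:
His8OphMADeltaC6-18mer is a 6.5 kb bacterial expression plasmid built on the pET24 backbone for T7-driven production of a recombinant protein in E. coli. It is selected with kanamycin through the aph(3')-Ia aminoglycoside phosphotransferase gene and replicates from a ColE1/pMB1-type origin. The pBR322-derived bom and rop elements are also annotated, although the catalogue lists the plasmid as high copy. An f1 origin is present as well, and the short tetracycline-resistance and AmpR-promoter fragments in the annotation appear to be backbone remnants rather than functional markers.

The expression cassette follows the standard pET layout. A T7 promoter is followed directly by a lac operator, then the T7 gene 10 ribosome binding site, the open reading frame and a T7 terminator, while a plasmid-borne lacI gene supplies the repressor. Transcription therefore depends on T7 RNA polymerase from the host and is inducible with IPTG.

The insert, recorded as synthetic, is His8OphMAΔC6-TEV18mer: a His8-tagged OphMA variant lacking six C-terminal residues, with a TEV protease cleavage site engineered into its C-terminal region. The automated annotation does not label the OphMA coding region itself. It picks up only a short tag-like match just after the start of the reading frame, probably the N-terminal histidine tag, and a histidine-tag fragment near the 3' end that may be vector-derived. The record does not say whether the latter is translated.

According to the stated purpose, TEV cleavage of the affinity-purified protein releases truncated 18mer and 15mer peptides. The associated work concerns enzymatic macrocyclization of multiply backbone N-methylated peptides, which suggests these peptides are used in such studies.
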