Features (pLannotate 1.2.2; 19 found; start..end, strand, type, name):
     12..440     +  rep_origin     f1 ori (sequence partly withheld): f1 bacteriophage origin of replication; arrow indicates direction of (+) strand synthesis
    493..550     +  promoter       AmpR promoter (fragment): bla
    559..1374    -  CDS            KanR: aminoglycoside phosphotransferase; aph(3')-Ia; confers resistance to kanamycin in bacteria or G418 (Geneticin®) in eukaryotes
   1494..2082    +  rep_origin     ori: high-copy-number ColE1/pMB1/pBR322/pUC origin of replication
   2268..2407    -  misc_feature   bom: basis of mobility region from pBR322
   2509..2700    -  CDS            rop: Rop protein, which maintains plasmids at low copy number; rop
   2717..3097    +  CDS            YPB1_ECOLX: Protein predicted: Swiss-Prot protein existence level 4. From Escherichia coli.
   3169..3460    -  CDS            TcR (fragment): tetracycline efflux protein; tet; confers resistance to tetracycline
   3475..3496    -  protein_bind   CAP binding site: CAP binding activates transcription in the presence of cAMP. E. coli catabolite activator protein
   3509..4591    -  CDS            lacI: lac repressor; lacI; The lac repressor binds to the lac operator to inhibit transcription in E. coli. This inhibition can be relieved by adding lactose or isopropyl-β-D-thiogalactopyranoside (IPTG).
   4592..4669    -  promoter       lacI promoter: lacI
   4677..4956    -  CDS            TcR (fragment): tetracycline efflux protein; tet; confers resistance to tetracycline
   4978..4996    +  promoter       T7 promoter: promoter for bacteriophage T7 RNA polymerase
   4997..5021    +  protein_bind   lac operator: The lac repressor binds to the lac operator to inhibit transcription in E. coli. This inhibition can be relieved by adding lactose or isopropyl-β-D-thiogalactopyranoside (IPTG). lac repressor encoded by lacI
   5036..5058    +  RBS            RBS: efficient ribosome binding site from bacteriophage T7 gene 10 (Olins and Rangwala, 1989)
   5071..5089    +  CDS            capTEV™ (fragment): composite tag for in vivo biotinylation, TEV protease cleavage, and 6xHis tagging
   6366..6383    +  CDS            9xHis (fragment): 9xHis affinity tag
   6393..6442    +  CDS            SET1 (fragment): solubility-enhancement tag derived from T7 phage gene 10B
   6450..6497    +  terminator     T7 terminator: transcription terminator for bacteriophage T7 RNA polymerase
>Addgene plasmid #189671 | His8OphMADeltaC6-18mer. | addgene full sequence | sequence record 371639 | Addgene NGS Result
TGGCGAATGGG
[124 nt withheld, positions 12-135]
C
[91 nt withheld, positions 137-227]
A
[49 nt withheld, positions 229-277]
CCTTTGACGTTGGAGTCCACGTTCTTT
[37 nt withheld, positions 305-341]
ACCCTATCTCGGTCTATTCTTTTGATTTATAAGGGATTTTGCCGATTTCGGCCTATTGGTTAAAAAATGA
GCTGATTTAACAAAAATTTAACGCGAATTTTAACAAAATATTAACGCTTACAATTTAGGTGGCACTTTTC
GGGGAAATGTGCGCGGAACCCCTATTTGTTTATTTTTCTAAATACATTCAAATATGTATCCGCTCATGAA
TTAATTCTTAGAAAAACTCATCGAGCATCAAATGAAACTGCAATTTATTCATATCAGGATTATCAATACC
ATATTTTTGAAAAAGCCGTTTCTGTAATGAAGGAGAAAACTCACCGAGGCAGTTCCATAGGATGGCAAGA
TCCTGGTATCGGTCTGCGATTCCGACTCGTCCAACATCAATACAACCTATTAATTTCCCCTCGTCAAAAA
TAAGGTTATCAAGTGAGAAATCACCATGAGTGACGACTGAATCCGGTGAGAATGGCAAAAGTTTATGCAT
TTCTTTCCAGACTTGTTCAACAGGCCAGCCATTACGCTCGTCATCAAAATCACTCGCATCAACCAAACCG
TTATTCATTCGTGATTGCGCCTGAGCGAGACGAAATACGCGATCGCTGTTAAAAGGACAATTACAAACAG
GAATCGAATGCAACCGGCGCAGGAACACTGCCAGCGCATCAACAATATTTTCACCTGAATCAGGATATTC
TTCTAATACCTGGAATGCTGTTTTCCCGGGGATCGCAGTGGTGAGTAACCATGCATCATCAGGAGTACGG
ATAAAATGCTTGATGGTCGGAAGAGGCATAAATTCCGTCAGCCAGTTTAGTCTGACCATCTCATCTGTAA
CATCATTGGCAACGCTACCTTTGCCATGTTTCAGAAACAACTCTGGCGCATCGGGCTTCCCATACAATCG
ATAGATTGTCGCACCTGATTGCCCGACATTATCGCGAGCCCATTTATACCCATATAAATCAGCATCCATG
TTGGAATTTAATCGCGGCCTAGAGCAAGACGTTTCCCGTTGAATATGGCTCATAACACCCCTTGTATTAC
TGTTTATGTAAGCAGACAGTTTTATTGTTCATGACCAAAATCCCTTAACGTGAGTTTTCGTTCCACTGAG
CGTCAGACCGTAGAAAAGATCAAAGGATCTTCTTGAGATCCTTTTTTTCTGCGCGTAATCTGCTGCTTGC
AAACAAAAAAACCACCGCTACCAGCGGTGGTTTGTTTGCCGGATCAAGAGCTACCAACTCTTTTTCCGAA
GGTAACTGGCTTCAGCAGAGCGCAGATACCAAATACTGTCCTTCTAGTGTAGCCGTAGTTAGGCCACCAC
TTCAAGAACTCTGTAGCACCGCCTACATACCTCGCTCTGCTAATCCTGTTACCAGTGGCTGCTGCCAGTG
GCGATAAGTCGTGTCTTACCGGGTTGGACTCAAGACGATAGTTACCGGATAAGGCGCAGCGGTCGGGCTG
AACGGGGGGTTCGTGCACACAGCCCAGCTTGGAGCGAACGACCTACACCGAACTGAGATACCTACAGCGT
GAGCTATGAGAAAGCGCCACGCTTCCCGAAGGGAGAAAGGCGGACAGGTATCCGGTAAGCGGCAGGGTCG
GAACAGGAGAGCGCACGAGGGAGCTTCCAGGGGGAAACGCCTGGTATCTTTATAGTCCTGTCGGGTTTCG
CCACCTCTGACTTGAGCGTCGATTTTTGTGATGCTCGTCAGGGGGGCGGAGCCTATGGAAAAACGCCAGC
AACGCGGCCTTTTTACGGTTCCTGGCCTTTTGCTGGCCTTTTGCTCACATGTTCTTTCCTGCGTTATCCC
CTGATTCTGTGGATAACCGTATTACCGCCTTTGAGTGAGCTGATACCGCTCGCCGCAGCCGAACGACCGA
GCGCAGCGAGTCAGTGAGCGAGGAAGCGGAAGAGCGCCTGATGCGGTATTTTCTCCTTACGCATCTGTGC
GGTATTTCACACCGCAATGGTGCACTCTCAGTACAATCTGCTCTGATGCCGCATAGTTAAGCCAGTATAC
ACTCCGCTATCGCTACGTGACTGGGTCATGGCTGCGCCCCGACACCCGCCAACACCCGCTGACGCGCCCT
GACGGGCTTGTCTGCTCCCGGCATCCGCTTACAGACAAGCTGTGACCGTCTCCGGGAGCTGCATGTGTCA
GAGGTTTTCACCGTCATCACCGAAACGCGCGAGGCAGCTGCGGTAAAGCTCATCAGCGTGGTCGTGAAGC
GATTCACAGATGTCTGCCTGTTCATCCGCGTCCAGCTCGTTGAGTTTCTCCAGAAGCGTTAATGTCTGGC
TTCTGATAAAGCGGGCCATGTTAAGGGCGGTTTTTTCCTGTTTGGTCACTGATGCCTCCGTGTAAGGGGG
ATTTCTGTTCATGGGGGTAATGATACCGATGAAACGAGAGAGGATGCTCACGATACGGGTTACTGATGAT
GAACATGCCCGGTTACTGGAACGTTGTGAGGGTAAACAACTGGCGGTATGGATGCGGCGGGACCAGAGAA
AAATCACTCAGGGTCAATGCCAGCGCTTCGTTAATACAGATGTAGGTGTTCCACAGGGTAGCCAGCAGCA
TCCTGCGATGCAGATCCGGAACATAATGGTGCAGGGCGCTGACTTCCGCGTTTCCAGACTTTACGAAACA
CGGAAACCGAAGACCATTCATGTTGTTGCTCAGGTCGCAGACGTTTTGCAGCAGCAGTCGCTTCACGTTC
GCTCGCGTATCGGTGATTCATTCTGCTAACCAGTAAGGCAACCCCGCCAGCCTAGCCGGGTCCTCAACGA
CAGGAGCACGATCATGCGCACCCGTGGGGCCGCCATGCCGGCGATAATGGCCTGCTTCTCGCCGAAACGT
TTGGTGGCGGGACCAGTGACGAAGGCTTGAGCGAGGGCGTGCAAGATTCCGAATACCGCAAGCGACAGGC
CGATCATCGTCGCGCTCCAGCGAAAGCGGTCCTCGCCGAAAATGACCCAGAGCGCTGCCGGCACCTGTCC
TACGAGTTGCATGATAAAGAAGACAGTCATAAGTGCGGCGACGATAGTCATGCCCCGCGCCCACCGGAAG
GAGCTGACTGGGTTGAAGGCTCTCAAGGGCATCGGTCGAGATCCCGGTGCCTAATGAGTGAGCTAACTTA
CATTAATTGCGTTGCGCTCACTGCCCGCTTTCCAGTCGGGAAACCTGTCGTGCCAGCTGCATTAATGAAT
CGGCCAACGCGCGGGGAGAGGCGGTTTGCGTATTGGGCGCCAGGGTGGTTTTTCTTTTCACCAGTGAGAC
GGGCAACAGCTGATTGCCCTTCACCGCCTGGCCCTGAGAGAGTTGCAGCAAGCGGTCCACGCTGGTTTGC
CCCAGCAGGCGAAAATCCTGTTTGATGGTGGTTAACGGCGGGATATAACATGAGCTGTCTTCGGTATCGT
CGTATCCCACTACCGAGATATCCGCACCAACGCGCAGCCCGGACTCGGTAATGGCGCGCATTGCGCCCAG
CGCCATCTGATCGTTGGCAACCAGCATCGCAGTGGGAACGATGCCCTCATTCAGCATTTGCATGGTTTGT
TGAAAACCGGACATGGCACTCCAGTCGCCTTCCCGTTCCGCTATCGGCTGAATTTGATTGCGAGTGAGAT
ATTTATGCCAGCCAGCCAGACGCAGACGCGCCGAGACAGAACTTAATGGGCCCGCTAACAGCGCGATTTG
CTGGTGACCCAATGCGACCAGATGCTCCACGCCCAGTCGCGTACCGTCTTCATGGGAGAAAATAATACTG
TTGATGGGTGTCTGGTCAGAGACATCAAGAAATAACGCCGGAACATTAGTGCAGGCAGCTTCCACAGCAA
TGGCATCCTGGTCATCCAGCGGATAGTTAATGATCAGCCCACTGACGCGTTGCGCGAGAAGATTGTGCAC
CGCCGCTTTACAGGCTTCGACGCCGCTTCGTTCTACCATCGACACCACCACGCTGGCACCCAGTTGATCG
GCGCGAGATTTAATCGCCGCGACAATTTGCGACGGCGCGTGCAGGGCCAGACTGGAGGTGGCAACGCCAA
TCAGCAACGACTGTTTGCCCGCCAGTTGTTGTGCCACGCGGTTGGGAATGTAATTCAGCTCCGCCATCGC
CGCTTCCACTTTTTCCCGCGTTTTCGCAGAAACGTGGCTGGCCTGGTTCACCACGCGGGAAACGGTCTGA
TAAGAGACACCGGCATACTCTGCGACATCGTATAACGTTACTGGTTTCACATTCACCACCCTGAATTGAC
TCTCTTCCGGGCGCTATCATGCCATACCGCGAAAGGTTTTGCGCCATTCGATGGTGTCCGGGATCTCGAC
GCTCTCCCTTATGCGACTCCTGCATTAGGAAGCAGCCCAGTAGTAGGTTGAGGCCGTTGAGCACCGCCGC
CGCAAGGAATGGTGCATGCAAGGAGATGGCGCCCAACAGTCCCCCGGCCACGGGGCCTGCCACCATACCC
ACGCCGAAACAAGCGCTCATGAGCCCGAAGTGGCGAGCCCGATCTTCCCCATCGGTGATGTCGGCGATAT
AGGCGCCAGCAACCGCACCTGTGGCGCCGGTGATGCCGGCCACGATGCGTCCGGCGTAGAGGATCGAGAT
CTCGATCCCGCGAAATTAATACGACTCACTATAGGGGAATTGTGAGCGGATAACAATTCCCCTCTAGAAA
TAATTTTGTTTAACTTTAAGAAGGAGATATACATATGGAGCATCATCATCATCATCATCATCATACTTCC
ACTCAGACCAAAGCTGGCTCACTCACCATCGTCGGTACCGGTATCGAGAGTATCGGACAAATGACGCTTC
AGGCGTTGTCCTACATCGAAGCCGCCGCGAAGGTTTTCTACTGCGTCATCGACCCCGCCACTGAGGCATT
CATCCTCACCAAGAACAAGAACTGCGTTGACTTGTATCAGTATTACGACAATGGCAAGTCCAGATTGAAC
ACTTACACCCAAATGTCAGAGCTCATGGTCAGGGAAGTCCGCAAGGGCCTCGATGTCGTGGGCGTCTTCT
ACGGCCACCCAGGAGTGTTCGTGAACCCGTCTCACCGAGCTCTGGCTATCGCCAAGAGTGAAGGCTACCG
AGCGAGGATGCTTCCAGGCGTGTCTGCGGAAGATTGTCTCTTCGCGGACTTGTGCATTGATCCTTCGAAC
CCGGGTTGCCTGACCTACGAGGCATCGGATTTCCTGATCAGGGATCGCCCGGTCAGCATCCACAGTCACT
TGGTCCTGTTCCAAGTCGGATGCGTCGGTATCGCCGACTTCAACTTCACTGGATTCGACAACAACAAATT
CGGCGTTCTCGTCGACCGTCTCGAGCAAGAATACGGCGCCGAGCACCCTGTCGTCCATTACATCGCAGCT
ATGATGCCACACCAAGACCCAGTCACCGATAAATACACCGTCGCGCAGCTCCGTGAGCCCGAGATCGCGA
AGCGTGTTGGCGGTGTCTCGACTTTCTACATCCCTCCCAAGGCCAGGAAAGCATCGAACTTGGACATCAT
AAGGCGCCTAGAGCTCTTGCCTGCTGGGCAAGTTCCCGACAAGAAAGCGCGTATTTACCCGGCCAACCAG
TGGGAGCCCGATGTTCCCGAAGTCGAACCCTACAGACCATCTGACCAGGCTGCCATCGCTCAGTTGGCTG
ACCACGCTCCTCCTGAGCAATATCAACCTCTTGCTACTTCGAAAGCCATGTCTGATGTTATGACGAAGTT
GGCTTTGGATCCCAAGGCACTCGCCGACTACAAAGCTGATCACCGCGCCTTTGCTCAATCTGTCCCCGAC
TTGACGCCTCAGGAGCGTGCGGCTTTGGAGCTCGGTGATTCGTGGGCTATTCGTTGCGCGATGAAGAATA
TGCCCTCGTCGCTCTTGGACGCTGCTCGTGAATCCGGCGAAAACTTGTACTTCCAAGGTTTCCCATGGGT
CATCGTCGTTGGTGTTATCGGTGTCATCGGATAAGAATTCGAGCTCCGTCGACAAGCTTGCGGCCGCACT
CGAGCACCACCACCACCACCACTGAGATCCGGCTGCTAACAAAGCCCGAAAGGAAGCTGAGTTGGCTGCT
GCCACCGCTGAGCAATAACTAGCATAACCCCTTGGGGCCTCTAAACGGGTCTTGAGGGGTTTTTTGCTGA
AAGGAGGAACTATATCCGGAT
